>Addgene plasmid #148276 | pnEA-NpM-Hs4EBP1_50-83-L75AV81A-GB1_AA | depositor full sequence | sequence record 290724 | Full Sequence
TTCTTGAAGACGAAAGGGCCTCGTGATACGCCTATTTTTATAGGTTAATGTCATGATAATAATGGTTTCT
TAGACGTCAGGTGGCACTTTTCGGGGAAATGTGCGCGGAACCCCTATTTGTTTATTTTTCTAAATACATT
CAAATATGTATCCGCTCATGAGACAATAACCCTGATAAATGCTTCAATAATATTGAAAAAGGAAGAGTAT
GAGTATTCAACATTTCCGTGTCGCCCTTATTCCCTTTTTTGCGGCATTTTGCCTTCCTGTTTTTGCTCAC
CCAGAAACGCTGGTGAAAGTAAAAGATGCTGAAGATCAGTTGGGTGCACGAGTGGGTTACATCGAACTGG
ATCTCAACAGCGGTAAGATCCTTGAGAGTTTTCGCCCCGAAGAACGTTTTCCAATGATGAGCACTTTTAA
AGTTCTGCTATGTGGCGCGGTATTATCCCGTGTTGACGCCGGGCAAGAGCAACTCGGTCGCCGCATACAC
TATTCTCAGAATGACTTGGTTGAGTACTCACCAGTCACAGAAAAGCATCTTACGGATGGCATGACAGTAA
GAGAATTATGCAGTGCTGCCATAACCATGAGTGATAACACTGCGGCCAACTTACTTCTGACAACGATCGG
AGGACCGAAGGAGCTAACCGCTTTTTTGCACAACATGGGGGATCATGTAACTCGCCTTGATCGTTGGGAA
CCGGAGCTGAATGAAGCCATACCAAACGACGAGCGTGACACCACGATGCCTGCAGCAATGGCAACAACGT
TGCGCAAACTATTAACTGGCGAACTACTTACTCTAGCTTCCCGGCAACAATTAATAGACTGGATGGAGGC
GGATAAAGTTGCAGGACCACTTCTGCGCTCGGCCCTTCCGGCTGGCTGGTTTATTGCTGATAAATCTGGA
GCCGGTGAGCGTGGGTCTCGCGGTATCATTGCAGCACTGGGGCCAGATGGTAAGCCCTCCCGTATCGTAG
TTATCTACACGACGGGGAGTCAGGCAACTATGGATGAACGAAATAGACAGATCGCTGAGATAGGTGCCTC
ACTGATTAAGCATTGGTAACTGTCAGACCAAGTTTACTCATATATACTTTAGATTGATTTAAAACTTCAT
TTTTAATTTAAAAGGATCTAGGTGAAGATCCTTTTTGATAATCTCATGACCAAAATCCCTTAACGTGAGT
TTTCGTTCCACTGAGCGTCAGACCCCGTAGAAAAGATCAAAGGATCTTCTTGAGATCCTTTTTTTCTGCG
CGTAATCTGCTGCTTGCAAACAAAAAAACCACCGCTACCAGCGGTGGTTTGTTTGCCGGATCAAGAGCTA
CCAACTCTTTTTCCGAAGGTAACTGGCTTCAGCAGAGCGCAGATACCAAATACTGTCCTTCTAGTGTAGC
CGTAGTTAGGCCACCACTTCAAGAACTCTGTAGCACCGCCTACATACCTCGCTCTGCTAATCCTGTTACC
AGTGGCTGCTGCCAGTGGCGATAAGTCGTGTCTTACCGGGTTGGACTCAAGACGATAGTTACCGGATAAG
GCGCAGCGGTCGGGCTGAACGGGGGGTTCGTGCACACAGCCCAGCTTGGAGCGAACGACCTACACCGAAC
TGAGATACCTACAGCGTGAGCTATGAGAAAGCGCCACGCTTCCCGAAGGGAGAAAGGCGGACAGGTATCC
GGTAAGCGGCAGGGTCGGAACAGGAGAGCGCACGAGGGAGCTTCCAGGGGGAAACGCCTGGTATCTTTAT
AGTCCTGTCGGGTTTCGCCACCTCTGACTTGAGCGTCGATTTTTGTGATGCTCGTCAGGGGGGCGGAGCC
TATGGAAAAACGCCAGCAACGCGGCCTTTTTACGGTTCCTGGCCTTTTGCTGGCCTTTTGCTCACATGTT
CTTTCCTGCGTTATCCCCTGATTCTGTGGATAACCGTATTACCGCCTTTGAGTGAGCTGATACCGCTCGC
CGCAGCCGAACGACCGAGCGCAGCGAGTCAGTGAGCGAGGAAGCGGAAGAGCGCCTGATGCGGTATTTTC
TCCTTACGCATCTGTGCGGTATTTCACACCGCATATATGGTGCACTCTCAGTACAATCTGCTCTGATGCC
GCATAGTTAAGCCAGTATACACTCCGCTATCGCTACGTGACTGGGTCATGGCTGCGCCCCGACACCCGCC
AACACCCGCTGACGCGCCCTGACGGGCTTGTCTGCTCCCGGCATCCGCTTACAGACAAGCTGTGACCGTC
TCCGGGAGCTGCATGTGTCAGAGGTTTTCACCGTCATCACCGAAACGCGCGAGGCAGCTGCGGTAAAGCT
CATCAGCGTGGTCGTGAAGCGATTCACAGATGTCTGCCTGTTCATCCGCGTCCAGCTCGTTGAGTTTCTC
CAGAAGCGTTAATGTCTGGCTTCTGATAAAGCGGGCCATGTTAAGGGCGGTTTTTTCCTGTTTGGTCACT
GATGCCTCCGTGTAAGGGGGATTTCTGTTCATGGGGGTAATGATACCGATGAAACGAGAGAGGATGCTCA
CGATACGGGTTACTGATGATGAACATGCCCGGTTACTGGAACGTTGTGAGGGTAAACAACTGGCGGTATG
GATGCGGCGGGACCAGAGAAAAATCACTCAGGGTCAATGCCAGCGCTTCGTTAATACAGATGTAGGTGTT
CCACAGGGTAGCCAGCAGCATCCTGCGATGCAGATCCGGAACATAATGGTGCAGGGCGCTGACTTCCGCG
TTTCCAGACTTTACGAAACACGGAAACCGAAGACCATTCATGTTGTTGCTCAGGTCGCAGACGTTTTGCA
GCAGCAGTCGCTTCACGTTCGCTCGCGTATCGGTGATTCATTCTGCTAACCAGTAAGGCAACCCCGCCAG
CCTAGCCGGGTCCTCAACGACAGGAGCACGATCATGCGCACCCGTGGCCAGGACCCAACGCTGCCCGAGA
TGCGCCGCGTGCGGCTGCTGGAGATGGCGGACGCGATGGATATGTTCTGCCAAGGGTTGGTTTGCGCATT
CACAGTTCTCCGCAAGAATTGATTGGCTCCAATTCTTGGAGTGGTGAATCCGTTAGCGAGGTGCCGCCGG
CTTCCATTCAGGTCGAGGTGGCCCGGCTCCATGCACCGCGACGCAACGCGGGGAGGCAGACAAGGTATAG
GGCGGCGCCTACAATCCATGCCAACCCGTTCCATGTGCTCGCCGAGGCGGCATAAATCGCCGTGACGATC
AGCGGTCCAGTGATCGAAGTTAGGCTGGTAAGAGCCGCGAGCGATCCTTGAAGCTGTCCCTGATGGTCGT
CATCTACCTGCCTGGACAGCATGGCCTGCAACGCGGGCATCCCGATGCCGCCGGAAGCGAGAAGAATCAT
AATGGGGAAGGCCATCCAGCCTCGCGTCGCGAACGCCAGCAAGACGTAGCCCAGCGCGTCGGCCGCCATG
CCGGCGATAATGGCCTGCTTCTCGCCGAAACGTTTGGTGGCGGGACCAGTGACGAAGGCTTGAGCGAGGG
CGTGCAAGATTCCGAATACCGCAAGCGACAGGCCGATCATCGTCGCGCTCCAGCGAAAGCGGTCCTCGCC
GAAAATGACCCAGAGCGCTGCCGGCACCTGTCCTACGAGTTGCATGATAAAGAAGACAGTCATAAGTGCG
GCGACGATAGTCATGCCCCGCGCCCACCGGAAGGAGCTGACTGGGTTGAAGGCTCTCAAGGGCATCGGTC
GAGATCCCGGTGCCTAATGAGTGAGCTAACTTACATTAATTGCGTTGCGCTCACTGCCCGCTTTCCAGTC
GGGAAACCTGTCGTGCCAGCTGCATTAATGAATCGGCCAACGCGCGGGGAGAGGCGGTTTGCGTATTGGG
CGCCAGGGTGGTTTTTCTTTTCACCAGTGAGACGGGCAACAGCTGATTGCCCTTCACCGCCTGGCCCTGA
GAGAGTTGCAGCAAGCGGTCCACGCTGGTTTGCCCCAGCAGGCGAAAATCCTGTTTGATGGTGGTTAACG
GCGGGATATAACATGAGCTGTCTTCGGTATCGTCGTATCCCACTACCGAGATATCCGCACCAACGCGCAG
CCCGGACTCGGTAATGGCGCGCATTGCGCCCAGCGCCATCTGATCGTTGGCAACCAGCATCGCAGTGGGA
ACGATGCCCTCATTCAGCATTTGCATGGTTTGTTGAAAACCGGACATGGCACTCCAGTCGCCTTCCCGTT
CCGCTATCGGCTGAATTTGATTGCGAGTGAGATATTTATGCCAGCCAGCCAGACGCAGACGCGCCGAGAC
AGAACTTAATGGGCCCGCTAACAGCGCGATTTGCTGGTGACCCAATGCGACCAGATGCTCCACGCCCAGT
CGCGTACCGTCTTCATGGGAGAAAATAATACTGTTGATGGGTGTCTGGTCAGAGACATCAAGAAATAACG
CCGGAACATTAGTGCAGGCAGCTTCCACAGCAATGGCATCCTGGTCATCCAGCGGATAGTTAATGATCAG
CCCACTGACGCGTTGCGCGAGAAGATTGTGCACCGCCGCTTTACAGGCTTCGACGCCGCTTCGTTCTACC
ATCGACACCACCACGCTGGCACCCAGTTGATCGGCGCGAGATTTAATCGCCGCGACAATTTGCGACGGCG
CGTGCAGGGCCAGACTGGAGGTGGCAACGCCAATCAGCAACGACTGTTTGCCCGCCAGTTGTTGTGCCAC
GCGGTTGGGAATGTAATTCAGCTCCGCCATCGCCGCTTCCACTTTTTCCCGCGTTTTCGCAGAAACGTGG
CTGGCCTGGTTCACCACGCGGGAAACGGTCTGATAAGAGACACCGGCATACTCTGCGACATCGTATAACG
TTACTGGTTTCACATTCACCACCCTGAATTGACTCTCTTCCGGGCGCTATCATGCCATACCGCGAAAGGT
TTTGCGCCATTCGATGGTGTCCGGGATCTCGACGCTCTCCCTTATGCGACTCCTGCATTAGGAAGCAGCC
CAGTAGTAGGTTGAGGCCGTTGAGCACCGCCGCCGCAAGGAATGGTGCATGCAAGGAGATGGCGCCCAAC
AGTCCCCCGGCCACGGGGCCTGCCACCATACCCACGCCGAAACAAGCGCTCATGAGCCCGAAGTGGCGAG
CCCGATCTTCCCCATCGGTGATGTCGGCGATATAGGCGCCAGCAACCGCACCTGTGGCGCCGGTGATGCC
GGCCACGATGCGTCCGGCGTAGAGGATCGAGATCTCGATCCCGCGAAATTAATACGACTCACTATAGGGG
AATTGTGAGCGGATAACAATTCCCCACTAGTAATAATTTTGTTTAACTTTAAGAAGGAGATATACCATGG
AAACTGAAGAAGGTAAACTGGTAATCTGGATTAACGGCGATAAAGGCTATAACGGTCTCGCTGAAGTCGG
TAAGAAATTCGAGAAAGATACCGGAATTAAAGTCACCGTTGAGCATCCGGATAAACTGGAAGAGAAATTC
CCACAGGTTGCGGCAACTGGCGATGGCCCTGACATTATCTTCTGGGCACACGACCGCTTTGGTGGCTACG
CTCAATCTGGCCTGTTGGCTGAAATCACCCCGGACAAAGCGTTCCAGGACAAGCTGTATCCGTTTACCTG
GGATGCCGTACGTTACAACGGCAAGCTGATTGCTTACCCGATCGCTGTTGAAGCGTTATCGCTGATTTAT
AACAAAGACCTGCTGCCGAACCCGCCAAAAACCTGGGAAGAGATCCCGGCGCTGGATAAAGAACTGAAAG
CGAAAGGTAAGAGCGCCCTGATGTTCAACCTGCAAGAACCGTACTTCACCTGGCCGCTGATTGCTGCTGA
CGGGGGTTATGCGTTCAAGTATGAAAACGGCAAGTACGACATTAAAGACGTGGGCGTGGATAACGCTGGC
GCGAAAGCGGGTCTGACCTTCCTGGTTGACCTGATTAAAAACAAACACATGAATGCAGACACCGATTACT
CCATCGCAGAAGCTGCCTTTAATAAAGGCGAAACAGCGATGACCATCAACGGCCCGTGGGCATGGTCCAA
CATCGACACCAGCAAAGTGAATTATGGTGTAACGGTACTGCCGACCTTCAAGGGTCAACCATCCAAACCG
TTCGTTGGCGTGCTGAGCGCAGGTATTAACGCCGCCAGTCCGAACAAAGAGCTGGCAAAAGAGTTCCTCG
AAAACTATCTGCTGACTGATGAAGGTCTGGAAGCGGTTAATAAAGACAAACCGCTGGGTGCCGTAGCGCT
GAAGTCTTACGAGGAAGAGTTGGCGAAAGATCCACGTATTGCCGCCACGATGGAAAACGCCCAGAAAGGT
GAAATCATGCCGAACATCCCGCAGATGTCCGCTTTCTGGTATGCCGTGCGTACTGCGGTGATCAACGCCG
CCAGCGGTCGTCAGACTGTCGATGAAGCCCTTAAAGACGCGCAGACTGGTACCGGCAGCGGCCTGGAAGT
TCTGTTCCAGGGGCCCCATATGACCAGGATCATCTATGACCGGAAATTCCTGATGGAGTGTCGGAACTCA
CCTGTGACCAAAACACCCCCAAGGGATGCACCCACCATTCCGGGGGCAACCAGCATGCAGTACAAACTTA
TCCTGAACGGTAAAACCCTGAAAGGTGAAACCACCACCGAAGCTGTTGACGCTGCTACCGCGGAAAAAGT
TTTCAAACAGTACGCTAACGACAACGGTGTTGACGGTGAATGGACCTACGACGACGCTACCAAAACCTAC
ACCGTAACGGAATAAGCTAGCCCTAGGAGATCCGGCTGCTAACAAAGCCCGAAAGGAAGCTGAGTTGGCT
GCTGCCACCGCTGAGCAATAACTAGCATAACCCCTTGGGGCCTCTAAACGGGTCTTGAGGGGTTTTTTGC
TGAAAGGAGGAACTATATCCGGATATCCCGCAAGAGGCCCGGCAGTACCGGCATAACCAAGCCTATGCCT
ACAGCATCCAGGGTGACGGTGCCGAGGATGACGATGAGCGCATTGTTAGATTTCATACACGGTGCCTGAC
TGCGTTAGCAATTTAACTGTGATAAACTACCGCATTAAAGCTTATCGATGATAAGCTGTCAAACATGAGA
A
Features (pLannotate 1.2.2; 21 found; start..end, strand, type, name):
    104..208     +  promoter       AmpR promoter: bla
    209..1069    +  CDS            AmpR: β-lactamase; bla; confers resistance to ampicillin, carbenicillin, and related antibiotics
   1240..1828    +  rep_origin     ori: high-copy-number ColE1/pMB1/pBR322/pUC origin of replication
   2014..2156    -  misc_feature   bom: basis of mobility region from pBR322
   2258..2449    -  CDS            rop: Rop protein, which maintains plasmids at low copy number; rop
   2466..2846    +  CDS            YPB1_ECOLX: Protein predicted: Swiss-Prot protein existence level 4. From Escherichia coli.
   3088..3712    -  CDS            TcR (fragment): tetracycline efflux protein; tet; confers resistance to tetracycline
   3727..3748    -  protein_bind   CAP binding site: CAP binding activates transcription in the presence of cAMP. E. coli catabolite activator protein
   3761..4843    -  CDS            lacI: lac repressor; lacI; The lac repressor binds to the lac operator to inhibit transcription in E. coli. This inhibition can be relieved by adding lactose or isopropyl-β-D-thiogalactopyranoside (IPTG).
   4844..4921    -  promoter       lacI promoter: lacI
   4929..5208    -  CDS            TcR (fragment): tetracycline efflux protein; tet; confers resistance to tetracycline
   5230..5248    +  promoter       T7 promoter: promoter for bacteriophage T7 RNA polymerase
   5249..5273    +  protein_bind   lac operator: The lac repressor binds to the lac operator to inhibit transcription in E. coli. This inhibition can be relieved by adding lactose or isopropyl-β-D-thiogalactopyranoside (IPTG). lac repressor encoded by lacI
   5288..5310    +  RBS            RBS: efficient ribosome binding site from bacteriophage T7 gene 10 (Olins and Rangwala, 1989)
   5321..6417    +  CDS            MBP (fragment): maltose binding protein from E. coli; malE (mutated); This version of the gene does not encode a signal sequence, so MBP will remain in the cytosol.
   6466..6564    +  CDS            EIF4EBP1 (fragment): 4EBP1_HUMAN - Experimental evidence at protein level: Swiss-Prot protein existence level 1. Repressor of translation initiation that regulates EIF4E activity by preventing its assembly into the eIF4F complex: hypophosphorylated form competes with EIF4G1/EIF4G3 and strongly binds to EIF4E, leading to repress translation. In contrast, hyperphosphorylated form dissociates from EIF4E, allowing interaction between EIF4G1/EIF4G3 and EIF4E, leading to initiation of translation. Mediates the regulation of protein translation by hormones, growth factors and other stimuli that signal through the MAP kin
   6571..6728    +  CDS            GB1 (fragment): B1 domain of Streptococcal protein G effective as a solubilizing fusion partner (Cheng and Patel, 2004)
   6755..6804    +  CDS            SET1 (fragment): solubility-enhancement tag derived from T7 phage gene 10B
   6812..6859    +  terminator     T7 terminator: transcription terminator for bacteriophage T7 RNA polymerase
   6882..6986    -  CDS            TcR (fragment): tetracycline efflux protein; tet; confers resistance to tetracycline
   7034..7062    -  promoter       tet promoter: E. coli promoter for tetracycline efflux protein gene
