[The description below was written by a language model from this plasmid's Addgene catalogue record and pLannotate feature annotations shown in this document.]
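Description:
pnEA-NpM-Hs4EBP1_50-83-L75AV81A-GB1_AA is a 7,071 nt bacterial expression plasmid for producing a short mutant fragment of human 4E-BP1 (EIF4EBP1) in E. coli. The catalogue lists the backbone as unknown, but the annotated features resemble a pBR322-derived, pET-style T7 vector. It carries a ColE1/pMB1-type origin together with the bom region and the rop gene, consistent with the recorded low copy number. Selection is by ampicillin through the bla gene and its own promoter. Several annotated tetracycline-resistance fragments and a tet promoter are remnants interrupted by the expression cassette and the lacI gene, so no functional tetracycline marker is indicated.

The expression cassette is driven by a T7 promoter followed by a lac operator and the phage T7 gene 10 ribosome binding site. The plasmid-borne lacI supplies repressor, so transcription is IPTG-inducible in hosts that provide T7 RNA polymerase. The open reading frame begins with a signal-sequence-less maltose binding protein that remains cytosolic, followed by the 4E-BP1 segment, which the name gives as residues 50–83 with L75A and V81A substitutions. A C-terminal GB1 domain from streptococcal protein G follows as a solubility-enhancing partner. A short stretch annotated as a T7 gene 10B-derived solubility tag fragment lies just upstream of the T7 terminator, though whether it is translated is not clear from the record. The table annotates nothing in the short linker between MBP and the insert, so any protease cleavage site there is not stated. Flanking a small peptide with MBP and GB1 is a common way to improve its expression, solubility and purification. The associated study concerns the molecular architecture of 4E-BP translational inhibitors bound to eIF4E, so this mutant fragment was presumably used to probe that interaction. The depositor notes the sequence may be theoretical.
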