Addgene plasmid #148276: pnEA-NpM-Hs4EBP1_50-83-L75AV81A-GB1_AA
Purpose: Bacterial Expression of Hs4EBP1_50-83-L75AV81A
Depositing lab: Elisa Izaurralde. Depositing organization: Max Planck Institute for Developmental Biology. Publication: Molecular architecture of 4E-BP translational inhibitors bound to eIF4E. Peter D, Igreja C, Weber R, Wohlbold L, Weiler C, Ebertsch L, Weichenrieder O, Izaurralde E. Mol Cell. 2015 Mar 19;57(6):1074-87. doi: 10.1016/j.molcel.2015.01.017. Epub 2015 Feb 19. PubMed 25702871.
Backbone
  Vector backbone: Unknown
  Vector type: Bacterial Expression
Growth in bacteria
  Bacterial resistance: Ampicillin, 100 μg/mL
  Growth temperature: 37°C
  Growth strain: DH5alpha
  Copy number: Low Copy
Gene/Insert
  Gene/Insert name: Hs4EBP1_50-83-L75AV81A
  Species: H. sapiens (human)
  Entrez Gene: EIF4EBP1 (a.k.a. 4E-BP1, 4EBP1, BP-1, PHAS-I)
  Cloning method: Unknown
Terms and licenses: Academic/Nonprofit Terms; Industry Terms: Not Available to Industry
Depositor comments: ORF extracted from NCBI:NM_004095.3 Plasmids from this collection were made available to the research community and donated after the lab closed. Please note that the sequence provided by the depositing laboratory may be theoretical/predicted or based on Sanger sequencing results. There may be discrepancies between sequencing results obtained by Addgene and the depositor sequence. If an Addgene verified sequence is not available, please contact before placing your order to request that our lab fully sequence the plasmid.
How to cite: pnEA-NpM-Hs4EBP1_50-83-L75AV81A-GB1_AA was a gift from Elisa Izaurralde (Addgene plasmid # 148276 ; http://n2t.net/addgene:148276 ; RRID:Addgene_148276)
